Addgene plasmid #98667: hnRNPA2_LC_WT_S329C
Purpose: Expresses 6xHis-tagged hnRNPA2 AA 190-341 with S329C
Depositing lab: Nicolas Fawzi. Depositing organization: Brown University. Publication: Mechanistic View of hnRNPA2 Low-Complexity Domain Structure, Interactions, and Phase Separation Altered by Mutation and Arginine Methylation. Ryan VH, Dignon GL, Zerze GH, Chabata CV, Silva R, Conicella AE, Amaya J, Burke KA, Mittal J, Fawzi NL. Mol Cell. 2018 Jan 17. pii: S1097-2765(17)30979-6. doi: 10.1016/j.molcel.2017.12.022. PubMed 29358076.
Backbone
  Vector backbone: pJ411
  Vector type: Bacterial Expression
Growth in bacteria
  Bacterial resistance: Kanamycin, 50 μg/mL
  Growth temperature: 37°C
  Growth strain: DH5alpha
  Copy number: High Copy
Gene/Insert
  Gene/Insert name: hnRNPA2
  Species: H. sapiens (human)
  Mutation: S329C
  Entrez Gene: HNRNPA2B1 (a.k.a. HNRNPA2, HNRNPB1, HNRPA2, HNRPA2B1, HNRPB1, IBMPFD2, OPMD2, RNPA2, SNRPB1)
  Tag / fusion protein: 6xHis (N terminal on backbone)
  Cloning method: Restriction Enzyme; 5′ cloning site Unknown (unknown if destroyed); 3′ cloning site Unknown (unknown if destroyed)
Terms and licenses: Academic/Nonprofit Terms; Industry Terms: Not Available to Industry
How to cite: hnRNPA2_LC_WT_S329C was a gift from Nicolas Fawzi (Addgene plasmid # 98667 ; http://n2t.net/addgene:98667 ; RRID:Addgene_98667)
