[The description below was written by a language model from this plasmid's Addgene catalogue record and pLannotate feature annotations shown in this document.]
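Description:
hnRNPA2_LC_WT_S329C is a bacterial expression plasmid listed on the pJ411 backbone that produces the low-complexity region of human hnRNPA2 (HNRNPA2B1), residues 190–341, carrying a serine-to-cysteine substitution at position 329. The annotated sequence record (about 5.75 kb) shows a pET-style architecture. A T7 promoter is followed immediately by a lac operator and the efficient T7 gene 10 ribosome binding site, and the cassette ends in a T7 terminator. A plasmid-borne lacI gene with its own promoter supplies repressor, so transcription depends on a host that provides T7 RNA polymerase and can be relieved with IPTG.

The catalogue describes an N-terminal 6xHis tag contributed by the backbone. This is consistent with the short tag fragment annotated just upstream of the roughly 450 bp hnRNPA2 coding segment, matched to a composite tag that includes His and TEV protease elements. A further His-tag fragment and a fragment of a T7 gene 10B-derived solubility tag are annotated downstream of the insert. The record does not say whether these are translated, and they may simply be vector remnants beyond the stop codon.

Selection is by kanamycin through the aph(3')-Ia gene, and replication uses a ColE1/pMB1-type origin. The table also shows bom and rop elements, although the catalogue lists the plasmid as high copy. An f1 origin and non-functional tetracycline-resistance fragments are also present. The cloning sites are not recorded.

The associated study concerns the structure, interactions and phase separation of the hnRNPA2 low-complexity domain, so the plasmid serves to make recombinant, affinity-purifiable protein for such biophysical work. An engineered single cysteine of this kind is commonly used for site-specific labelling, though the record does not state the purpose of S329C.
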