Features (pLannotate 1.2.2; 20 found; start..end, strand, type, name):
      1..19      +  promoter       T7 promoter: promoter for bacteriophage T7 RNA polymerase
     20..44      +  protein_bind   lac operator: The lac repressor binds to the lac operator to inhibit transcription in E. coli. This inhibition can be relieved by adding lactose or isopropyl-β-D-thiogalactopyranoside (IPTG). lac repressor encoded by lacI
     59..81      +  RBS            RBS: efficient ribosome binding site from bacteriophage T7 gene 10 (Olins and Rangwala, 1989)
    106..122     +  CDS            capTEV™ (fragment): composite tag for in vivo biotinylation, TEV protease cleavage, and 6xHis tagging
    151..606     +  CDS            HNRNPA2B1 (fragment): ROA2_SAGOE - Also known as HNRPA2B1. Experimental evidence at protein level: Swiss-Prot protein existence level 1. Heterogeneous nuclear ribonucleoprotein (hnRNP) that associates with nascent pre-mRNAs, packaging them into hnRNP particles. The hnRNP particle arrangement on nascent hnRNA is non-random and sequence-dependent and serves to condense and stabilize the transcripts and minimize tangling and knotting. Packaging plays a role in various processes such as transcription, pre-mRNA processing, RNA nuclear export, subcellular location, mRNA translation and stability of mature mRNAs. Forms hn
    616..633     +  CDS            9xHis (fragment): 9xHis affinity tag
    643..692     +  CDS            SET1 (fragment): solubility-enhancement tag derived from T7 phage gene 10B
    700..747     +  terminator     T7 terminator: transcription terminator for bacteriophage T7 RNA polymerase
    784..1212    +  rep_origin     f1 ori (sequence partly withheld): f1 bacteriophage origin of replication; arrow indicates direction of (+) strand synthesis
   1265..1322    +  promoter       AmpR promoter (fragment): bla
   1331..2146    -  CDS            KanR: aminoglycoside phosphotransferase; aph(3')-Ia; confers resistance to kanamycin in bacteria or G418 (Geneticin®) in eukaryotes
   2268..2856    +  rep_origin     ori: high-copy-number ColE1/pMB1/pBR322/pUC origin of replication
   3042..3181    -  misc_feature   bom: basis of mobility region from pBR322
   3283..3474    -  CDS            rop: Rop protein, which maintains plasmids at low copy number; rop
   3491..3871    +  CDS            YPB1_ECOLX: Protein predicted: Swiss-Prot protein existence level 4. From Escherichia coli.
   3943..4234    -  CDS            TcR (fragment): tetracycline efflux protein; tet; confers resistance to tetracycline
   4249..4270    -  protein_bind   CAP binding site: CAP binding activates transcription in the presence of cAMP. E. coli catabolite activator protein
   4283..5365    -  CDS            lacI: lac repressor; lacI; The lac repressor binds to the lac operator to inhibit transcription in E. coli. This inhibition can be relieved by adding lactose or isopropyl-β-D-thiogalactopyranoside (IPTG).
   5366..5443    -  promoter       lacI promoter: lacI
   5451..5730    -  CDS            TcR (fragment): tetracycline efflux protein; tet; confers resistance to tetracycline
>Addgene plasmid #98667 | hnRNPA2_LC_WT_S329C | addgene full sequence | sequence record 189357 | Addgene NGS Result
TAATACGACTCACTATAGGGGAATTGTGAGCGGATAACAATTCCCCTCTAGAAATAATTTTGTTTAACTT
TAAGAAGGAGATATACCATGGGCTCTGATAAAATTCATCATCATCATCATCACGAAAATCTTTATTTTCA
AGGTCATATGGGTCGTGGTGGCAACTTTGGTTTCGGTGATAGCCGCGGTGGTGGCGGCAACTTCGGTCCG
GGTCCGGGCAGCAATTTCCGTGGTGGTTCCGACGGTTACGGTAGCGGTCGCGGCTTTGGCGATGGCTATA
ATGGTTACGGTGGTGGTCCGGGCGGCGGCAATTTCGGTGGTAGCCCGGGTTACGGCGGTGGTCGCGGCGG
TTATGGCGGTGGCGGTCCAGGCTACGGTAACCAGGGTGGTGGTTATGGTGGTGGCTACGATAACTATGGC
GGTGGTAACTATGGTAGCGGCAATTACAATGATTTTGGCAACTACAACCAGCAACCGAGCAATTACGGCC
CGATGAAATCCGGCAATTTTGGCGGTTCCCGTAATATGGGTGGTCCGTATGGTGGCGGTAACTACGGCCC
GGGTGGTTGCGGTGGTTCTGGCGGCTATGGTGGCCGCAGCCGTTACTAACTCGAGCACCACCACCACCAC
CACTGAGATCCGGCTGCTAACAAAGCCCGAAAGGAAGCTGAGTTGGCTGCTGCCACCGCTGAGCAATAAC
TAGCATAACCCCTTGGGGCCTCTAAACGGGTCTTGAGGGGTTTTTTGCTGAAAGGAGGAACTATATCCGG
ATTGGCGAATGGG
[124 nt withheld, positions 784-907]
C
[91 nt withheld, positions 909-999]
A
[49 nt withheld, positions 1001-1049]
CCTTTGACGTTGGAGTCCACGTTCTTT
[37 nt withheld, positions 1077-1113]
ACCCTATCTCGGTCTATTCTTTTGATTTATAAGGGATTTTGCCGATTTCGGCCTATTGGTTAAAAAATGA
GCTGATTTAACAAAAATTTAACGCGAATTTTAACAAAATATTAACGCTTACAATTTAGGTGGCACTTTTC
GGGGAAATGTGCGCGGAACCCCTATTTGTTTATTTTTCTAAATACATTCAAATATGTATCCGCTCATGAA
TTAATTCTTAGAAAAACTCATCGAGCATCAAATGAAACTGCAATTTATTCATATCAGGATTATCAATACC
ATATTTTTGAAAAAGCCGTTTCTGTAATGAAGGAGAAAACTCACCGAGGCAGTTCCATAGGATGGCAAGA
TCCTGGTATCGGTCTGCGATTCCGACTCGTCCAACATCAATACAACCTATTAATTTCCCCTCGTCAAAAA
TAAGGTTATCAAGTGAGAAATCACCATGAGTGACGACTGAATCCGGTGAGAATGGCAAAAGTTTATGCAT
TTCTTTCCAGACTTGTTCAACAGGCCAGCCATTACGCTCGTCATCAAAATCACTCGCATCAACCAAACCG
TTATTCATTCGTGATTGCGCCTGAGCGAGACGAAATACGCGATCGCTGTTAAAAGGACAATTACAAACAG
GAATCGAATGCAACCGGCGCAGGAACACTGCCAGCGCATCAACAATATTTTCACCTGAATCAGGATATTC
TTCTAATACCTGGAATGCTGTTTTCCCGGGGATCGCAGTGGTGAGTAACCATGCATCATCAGGAGTACGG
ATAAAATGCTTGATGGTCGGAAGAGGCATAAATTCCGTCAGCCAGTTTAGTCTGACCATCTCATCTGTAA
CATCATTGGCAACGCTACCTTTGCCATGTTTCAGAAACAACTCTGGCGCATCGGGCTTCCCATACAATCG
ATAGATTGTCGCACCTGATTGCCCGACATTATCGCGAGCCCATTTATACCCATATAAATCAGCATCCATG
TTGGAATTTAATCGCGGCCTAGAGCAAGACGTTTCCCGTTGAATATGGCTCATAACACCCCTTGTATTAC
TGTTTATGTAAGCAGACAGTTTTATTGTTCATGACCAAAATCCCTTAACGTGAGTTTTCGTTCCACTGAG
CGTCAGACCCCGTAGAAAAGATCAAAGGATCTTCTTGAGATCCTTTTTTTCTGCGCGTAATCTGCTGCTT
GCAAACAAAAAAACCACCGCTACCAGCGGTGGTTTGTTTGCCGGATCAAGAGCTACCAACTCTTTTTCCG
AAGGTAACTGGCTTCAGCAGAGCGCAGATACCAAATACTGTCCTTCTAGTGTAGCCGTAGTTAGGCCACC
ACTTCAAGAACTCTGTAGCACCGCCTACATACCTCGCTCTGCTAATCCTGTTACCAGTGGCTGCTGCCAG
TGGCGATAAGTCGTGTCTTACCGGGTTGGACTCAAGACGATAGTTACCGGATAAGGCGCAGCGGTCGGGC
TGAACGGGGGGTTCGTGCACACAGCCCAGCTTGGAGCGAACGACCTACACCGAACTGAGATACCTACAGC
GTGAGCTATGAGAAAGCGCCACGCTTCCCGAAGGGAGAAAGGCGGACAGGTATCCGGTAAGCGGCAGGGT
CGGAACAGGAGAGCGCACGAGGGAGCTTCCAGGGGGAAACGCCTGGTATCTTTATAGTCCTGTCGGGTTT
CGCCACCTCTGACTTGAGCGTCGATTTTTGTGATGCTCGTCAGGGGGGCGGAGCCTATGGAAAAACGCCA
GCAACGCGGCCTTTTTACGGTTCCTGGCCTTTTGCTGGCCTTTTGCTCACATGTTCTTTCCTGCGTTATC
CCCTGATTCTGTGGATAACCGTATTACCGCCTTTGAGTGAGCTGATACCGCTCGCCGCAGCCGAACGACC
GAGCGCAGCGAGTCAGTGAGCGAGGAAGCGGAAGAGCGCCTGATGCGGTATTTTCTCCTTACGCATCTGT
GCGGTATTTCACACCGCAATGGTGCACTCTCAGTACAATCTGCTCTGATGCCGCATAGTTAAGCCAGTAT
ACACTCCGCTATCGCTACGTGACTGGGTCATGGCTGCGCCCCGACACCCGCCAACACCCGCTGACGCGCC
CTGACGGGCTTGTCTGCTCCCGGCATCCGCTTACAGACAAGCTGTGACCGTCTCCGGGAGCTGCATGTGT
CAGAGGTTTTCACCGTCATCACCGAAACGCGCGAGGCAGCTGCGGTAAAGCTCATCAGCGTGGTCGTGAA
GCGATTCACAGATGTCTGCCTGTTCATCCGCGTCCAGCTCGTTGAGTTTCTCCAGAAGCGTTAATGTCTG
GCTTCTGATAAAGCGGGCCATGTTAAGGGCGGTTTTTTCCTGTTTGGTCACTGATGCCTCCGTGTAAGGG
GGATTTCTGTTCATGGGGGTAATGATACCGATGAAACGAGAGAGGATGCTCACGATACGGGTTACTGATG
ATGAACATGCCCGGTTACTGGAACGTTGTGAGGGTAAACAACTGGCGGTATGGATGCGGCGGGACCAGAG
AAAAATCACTCAGGGTCAATGCCAGCGCTTCGTTAATACAGATGTAGGTGTTCCACAGGGTAGCCAGCAG
CATCCTGCGATGCAGATCCGGAACATAATGGTGCAGGGCGCTGACTTCCGCGTTTCCAGACTTTACGAAA
CACGGAAACCGAAGACCATTCATGTTGTTGCTCAGGTCGCAGACGTTTTGCAGCAGCAGTCGCTTCACGT
TCGCTCGCGTATCGGTGATTCATTCTGCTAACCAGTAAGGCAACCCCGCCAGCCTAGCCGGGTCCTCAAC
GACAGGAGCACGATCATGCGCACCCGTGGGGCCGCCATGCCGGCGATAATGGCCTGCTTCTCGCCGAAAC
GTTTGGTGGCGGGACCAGTGACGAAGGCTTGAGCGAGGGCGTGCAAGATTCCGAATACCGCAAGCGACAG
GCCGATCATCGTCGCGCTCCAGCGAAAGCGGTCCTCGCCGAAAATGACCCAGAGCGCTGCCGGCACCTGT
CCTACGAGTTGCATGATAAAGAAGACAGTCATAAGTGCGGCGACGATAGTCATGCCCCGCGCCCACCGGA
AGGAGCTGACTGGGTTGAAGGCTCTCAAGGGCATCGGTCGAGATCCCGGTGCCTAATGAGTGAGCTAACT
TACATTAATTGCGTTGCGCTCACTGCCCGCTTTCCAGTCGGGAAACCTGTCGTGCCAGCTGCATTAATGA
ATCGGCCAACGCGCGGGGAGAGGCGGTTTGCGTATTGGGCGCCAGGGTGGTTTTTCTTTTCACCAGTGAG
ACGGGCAACAGCTGATTGCCCTTCACCGCCTGGCCCTGAGAGAGTTGCAGCAAGCGGTCCACGCTGGTTT
GCCCCAGCAGGCGAAAATCCTGTTTGATGGTGGTTAACGGCGGGATATAACATGAGCTGTCTTCGGTATC
GTCGTATCCCACTACCGAGATATCCGCACCAACGCGCAGCCCGGACTCGGTAATGGCGCGCATTGCGCCC
AGCGCCATCTGATCGTTGGCAACCAGCATCGCAGTGGGAACGATGCCCTCATTCAGCATTTGCATGGTTT
GTTGAAAACCGGACATGGCACTCCAGTCGCCTTCCCGTTCCGCTATCGGCTGAATTTGATTGCGAGTGAG
ATATTTATGCCAGCCAGCCAGACGCAGACGCGCCGAGACAGAACTTAATGGGCCCGCTAACAGCGCGATT
TGCTGGTGACCCAATGCGACCAGATGCTCCACGCCCAGTCGCGTACCGTCTTCATGGGAGAAAATAATAC
TGTTGATGGGTGTCTGGTCAGAGACATCAAGAAATAACGCCGGAACATTAGTGCAGGCAGCTTCCACAGC
AATGGCATCCTGGTCATCCAGCGGATAGTTAATGATCAGCCCACTGACGCGTTGCGCGAGAAGATTGTGC
ACCGCCGCTTTACAGGCTTCGACGCCGCTTCGTTCTACCATCGACACCACCACGCTGGCACCCAGTTGAT
CGGCGCGAGATTTAATCGCCGCGACAATTTGCGACGGCGCGTGCAGGGCCAGACTGGAGGTGGCAACGCC
AATCAGCAACGACTGTTTGCCCGCCAGTTGTTGTGCCACGCGGTTGGGAATGTAATTCAGCTCCGCCATC
GCCGCTTCCACTTTTTCCCGCGTTTTCGCAGAAACGTGGCTGGCCTGGTTCACCACGCGGGAAACGGTCT
GATAAGAGACACCGGCATACTCTGCGACATCGTATAACGTTACTGGTTTCACATTCACCACCCTGAATTG
ACTCTCTTCCGGGCGCTATCATGCCATACCGCGAAAGGTTTTGCGCCATTCGATGGTGTCCGGGATCTCG
ACGCTCTCCCTTATGCGACTCCTGCATTAGGAAGCAGCCCAGTAGTAGGTTGAGGCCGTTGAGCACCGCC
GCCGCAAGGAATGGTGCATGCAAGGAGATGGCGCCCAACAGTCCCCCGGCCACGGGGCCTGCCACCATAC
CCACGCCGAAACAAGCGCTCATGAGCCCGAAGTGGCGAGCCCGATCTTCCCCATCGGTGATGTCGGCGAT
ATAGGCGCCAGCAACCGCACCTGTGGCGCCGGTGATGCCGGCCACGATGCGTCCGGCGTAGAGGATCGAG
ATCTCGATCCCGCGAAAT
